Addgene plasmid #220600: pAAV-EF1a-ArgiNLS-miRFP670
Purpose: Constitutive expression of a single-cell discriminating version of miRFP670 fluorescent protein.
Depositing lab: Sam Golden. Depositing organization: University of Washington. Publication: An arginine-rich nuclear localization signal (ArgiNLS) strategy for streamlined image segmentation of single cells. Szelenyi ER, Navarrete JS, Murry AD, Zhang Y, Girven KS, Kuo L, Cline MM, Bernstein MX, Burdyniuk M, Bowler B, Goodwin NL, Juarez B, Zweifel LS, Golden SA. Proc Natl Acad Sci U S A. 2024 Aug 6;121(32):e2320250121. doi: 10.1073/pnas.2320250121. Epub 2024 Jul 29. PubMed 39074275.
Backbone
  Vector backbone: pAAV-EF1a-FlpO
  Backbone manufacturer: Karl Deisseroth
  Vector type: Mammalian Expression, AAV
Growth in bacteria
  Bacterial resistance: Ampicillin, 100 μg/mL
  Growth temperature: 37°C
  Growth strain: NEB Stable
  Copy number: High Copy
Gene/Insert
  Gene/Insert name: miRFP670
  Species: Other
  Promoter: EF1a
  Tag / fusion protein: ArgiNLS (N terminal on insert)
  Cloning method: Restriction Enzyme; 5′ cloning site XbaI (not destroyed); 3′ cloning site EcoRV (not destroyed)
Terms and licenses: Academic/Nonprofit Terms; Industry Terms: Not Available to Industry
Depositor comments: The ArgiNLS system was conceptualized and developed by Eric Szelenyi. Please visit https://pubmed.ncbi.nlm.nih.gov/38045271/ for bioRxiv preprint.
How to cite: pAAV-EF1a-ArgiNLS-miRFP670 was a gift from Sam Golden (Addgene plasmid # 220600 ; http://n2t.net/addgene:220600 ; RRID:Addgene_220600)
