[The description below was written by a language model from this plasmid's Addgene catalogue record and pLannotate feature annotations shown in this document.]
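Description:
pAAV-EF1a-ArgiNLS-miRFP670 is an adeno-associated virus transfer plasmid for mammalian expression, built on the pAAV-EF1a-FlpO backbone by placing the insert between retained XbaI and EcoRV sites. It is maintained in bacteria through a high-copy ColE1/pUC-type origin and selected with ampicillin via the β-lactamase gene and its own promoter. An f1 phage origin is also present. The 5,684-nt sequenced record shows one complete AAV2 inverted terminal repeat downstream of the cassette, while the upstream repeat is annotated only as two short fragments. It is unclear from the record whether this reflects the construct itself or the difficulty of sequencing and annotating these structured repeats. The ITRs are the cis elements needed to replicate and package the intervening DNA into AAV particles.

Between the ITRs, the strong constitutive human EF-1α promoter drives an open reading frame encoding miRFP670, a monomeric near-infrared fluorescent protein engineered from a bacterial phytochrome with emission near 670 nm. According to the catalogue entry, the protein carries an N-terminal ArgiNLS tag, an arginine-rich nuclear localization signal, although the feature table does not annotate it separately. Downstream lie truncated WPRE segments, which enhance post-transcriptional expression, and fragments matching the SV40 polyadenylation signal, annotated in reverse orientation. Short hits to SV40 small t antigen, bom and rop appear to be minor backbone remnants.

The construct provides constitutive expression of a "single-cell discriminating" miRFP670. Concentrating the fluorescence in the nucleus is intended to make individual labelled cells easier to separate, streamlining image segmentation and counting, either after transfection or following AAV delivery.
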