Features (pLannotate 1.2.2; 17 found; start..end, strand, type, name):
     12..39      +  repeat_region  AAV2 ITR (fragment): inverted terminal repeat of adeno-associated virus serotype 2 inverted
     68..95      +  repeat_region  AAV2 ITR (fragment): inverted terminal repeat of adeno-associated virus serotype 2 inverted
    158..224     +  CDS            small t antigen (fragment): SV40 (simian virus 40) small t antigen
    231..1409    +  promoter       EF-1α promoter: strong constitutive promoter for human elongation factor EF-1α
   1520..2464    +  CDS            ORF frame 1: bright monomeric near-infrared fluorescent protein engineered from a bacterial phytochrome, with an emission maximum of 670 nm (Shcherbakova et al., 2016)
   2493..2650    +  misc_feature   WPRE (fragment): woodchuck hepatitis virus posttranscriptional regulatory element
   2656..2740    +  misc_feature   WPRE (fragment): woodchuck hepatitis virus posttranscriptional regulatory element
   2739..2782    -  polyA_signal   SV40 poly(A) signal (fragment): SV40 polyadenylation signal
   2786..2853    -  polyA_signal   SV40 poly(A) signal (fragment): SV40 polyadenylation signal
   2948..3088    +  repeat_region  AAV2 ITR: inverted terminal repeat of adeno-associated virus serotype 2 inverted
   3093..3144    -  misc_feature   bom (fragment): basis of mobility region from pBR322
   3163..3618    +  rep_origin     f1 ori (sequence partly withheld): f1 bacteriophage origin of replication; arrow indicates direction of (+) strand synthesis
   3619..3668    -  misc_feature   bom (fragment): basis of mobility region from pBR322
   3770..3805    -  CDS            rop (fragment): Rop protein, which maintains plasmids at low copy number; rop
   3900..4004    +  promoter       AmpR promoter: bla
   4005..4865    +  CDS            AmpR: β-lactamase; bla; confers resistance to ampicillin, carbenicillin, and related antibiotics
   5036..5623    +  rep_origin     ori: high-copy-number ColE1/pMB1/pBR322/pUC origin of replication
>Addgene plasmid #220600 | pAAV-EF1a-ArgiNLS-miRFP670 | addgene full sequence | sequence record 441206 | Addgene NGS Result
CCTGCAGGCAGCTGCGCGCTCGCTCGCTCACTGAGGCCGCCCGGGCGTCGGGCGACCTTTGGTCGCCCGG
CCTCAGTGAGCGAGCGAGCGCGCAGAGAGGGAGTGGCCAACTCCATCACTAGGGGTTCCTGCGGCCGCAC
GCGTAAGCTTTGCAAAGATGGATAAAGTTTTAAACAGAGAGGAATCTTTGCAGCTAATGGACCTTCTAGG
TCTTGAAAGGAGTGGGAATTGGCTCCGGTGCCCGTCAGTGGGCAGAGCGCACATCGCCCACAGTCCCCGA
GAAGTTGGGGGGAGGGGTCGGCAATTGAACCGGTGCCTAGAGAAGGTGGCGCGGGGTAAACTGGGAAAGT
GATGTCGTGTACTGGCTCCGCCTTTTTCCCGAGGGTGGGGGAGAACCGTATATAAGTGCAGTAGTCGCCG
TGAACGTTCTTTTTCGCAACGGGTTTGCCGCCAGAACACAGGTAAGTGCCGTGTGTGGTTCCCGCGGGCC
TGGCCTCTTTACGGGTTATGGCCCTTGCGTGCCTTGAATTACTTCCACCTGGCTGCAGTACGTGATTCTT
GATCCCGAGCTTCGGGTTGGAAGTGGGTGGGAGAGTTCGAGGCCTTGCGCTTAAGGAGCCCCTTCGCCTC
GTGCTTGAGTTGAGGCCTGGCCTGGGCGCTGGGGCCGCCGCGTGCGAATCTGGTGGCACCTTCGCGCCTG
TCTCGCTGCTTTCGATAAGTCTCTAGCCATTTAAAATTTTTGATGACCTGCTGCGACGCTTTTTTTCTGG
CAAGATAGTCTTGTAAATGCGGGCCAAGATCTGCACACTGGTATTTCGGTTTTTGGGGCCGCGGGCGGCG
ACGGGGCCCGTGCGTCCCAGCGCACATGTTCGGCGAGGCGGGGCCTGCGAGCGCGGCCACCGAGAATCGG
ACGGGGGTAGTCTCAAGCTGGCCGGCCTGCTCTGGTGCCTGGCCTCGCGCCGCCGTGTATCGCCCCGCCC
TGGGCGGCAAGGCTGGCCCGGTCGGCACCAGTTGCGTGAGCGGAAAGATGGCCGCTTCCCGGCCCTGCTG
CAGGGAGCTCAAAATGGAGGACGCGGCGCTCGGGAGAGCGGGCGGGTGAGTCACCCACACAAAGGAAAAG
GGCCTTTCCGTCCTCAGCCGTCGCTTCATGTGACTCCACGGAGTACCGGGCGCCGTCCAGGCACCTCGAT
TAGTTCTCGAGCTTTTGGAGTACGTCGTCTTTAGGTTGGGGGGAGGGGTTTTATGCGATGGAGTTTCCCC
ACACTGAGTGGGTGGAGACTGAAGTTAGGCCAGCTTGGCACTTGATGTAATTCTCCTTGGAATTTGCCCT
TTTTGAGTTTGGATCTTGGTTCATTCTCAAGCCTCAGACAGTGGTTCAAAGTTTTTTTCTTCCATTTCAG
GTGTCGTGAGGTACCGTACCGGATCCTCTAGAGGTACCGCCACCATGAAAAGGGTGGCTCCCCAGAAGCA
GATGAGCATAGCAAAGAAAAAGAAGGTGAGAAGGCGGCGGCGCCGTCGAGTAGCAGGTCATGCCTCTGGC
AGCCCCGCATTCGGGACCGCCTCTCATTCGAATTGCGAACATGAAGAGATCCACCTCGCCGGCTCGATCC
AGCCGCATGGCGCGCTTCTGGTCGTCAGCGAACATGATCATCGCGTCATCCAGGCCAGCGCCAACGCCGC
GGAATTTCTGAATCTCGGAAGCGTACTCGGCGTTCCGCTCGCCGAGATCGACGGCGATCTGTTGATCAAG
ATCCTGCCGCATCTCGATCCCACCGCCGAAGGCATGCCGGTCGCGGTGCGCTGCCGGATCGGCAATCCCT
CTACGGAGTACTGCGGTCTGATGCATCGGCCTCCGGAAGGCGGGCTGATCATCGAACTCGAACGTGCCGG
CCCGTCGATCGATCTGTCAGGCACGCTGGCGCCGGCGCTGGAGCGGATCCGCACGGCGGGTTCACTGCGC
GCGCTGTGCGATGACACCGTGCTGCTGTTTCAGCAGTGCACCGGCTACGACCGGGTGATGGTGTATCGTT
TCGATGAGCAAGGCCACGGCCTGGTATTCTCCGAGTGCCATGTGCCTGGGCTCGAATCCTATTTCGGCAA
CCGCTATCCGTCGTCGACTGTCCCGCAGATGGCGCGGCAGCTGTACGTGCGGCAGCGCGTCCGCGTGCTG
GTCGACGTCACCTATCAGCCGGTGCCGCTGGAGCCGCGGCTGTCGCCGCTGACCGGGCGCGATCTCGACA
TGTCGGGCTGCTTCCTGCGCTCGATGTCGCCGTGCCATCTGCAGTTCCTGAAGGACATGGGCGTGCGCGC
CACCCTGGCGGTGTCGCTGGTGGTCGGCGGCAAGCTGTGGGGCCTGGTTGTCTGTCACCATTATCTGCCG
CGCTTCATCCGTTTCGAGCTGCGGGCGATCTGCAAACGGCTCGCCGAAAGGATCGCGACGCGGATCACCG
CGCTTGAGAGCTAACTCGAGGATATCGAATTCCGCTCGAGATAATCAACCTCTGGATTACAAAATTTGTG
AAAGATTGACTGGTATTCTTAACTATGTTGCTCCTTTTACGCTATGTGGATACGCTGCTTTAATGCCTTT
GTATCATGCTATTGCTTCCCGTATGGCTTTCATTTTCTCCTCCTTGTATAAATCCTGGTTAGTTCTTGCC
ACGGCGGAACTCATCGCCGCCTGCCTTGCCCGCTGCTGGACAGGGGCTCGGCTGTTGGGCACTGACAATT
CCGTGGTGTTTATTTGTGAAATTTGTGATGCTATTGCTTTATTTGTAACCATCTAGCTTTATTTGTGAAA
TTTGTGATGCTATTGCTTTATTTGTAACCATTATAAGCTGCAATAAACAAGTTAACAACAACAATTGCAT
TCATTTTATGTTTCAGGTTCAGGGGGAGATGTGGGAGGTTTTTTAAAGCGGCCGCCACGTGCGGACCGAG
CGGCCGCAGGAACCCCTAGTGATGGAGTTGGCCACTCCCTCTCTGCGCGCTCGCTCGCTCACTGAGGCCG
GGCGACCAAAGGTCGCCCGACGCCCGGGCTTTGCCCGGGCGGCCTCAGTGAGCGAGCGAGCGCGCAGCTG
CCTGCAGGGGCGCCTGATGCGGTATTTTCTCCTTACGCATCTGTGCGGTATTTCACACCGCATA
[95 nt withheld, positions 3145-3239]
T
[46 nt withheld, positions 3241-3286]
C
[141 nt withheld, positions 3288-3428]
CCTTTGACGTTGGAGTCCACGTTCTTT
[37 nt withheld, positions 3456-3492]
ACTCTATCTCGGGCTATTCTTTTGATTTATAAGGGATTTTGCCGATTTCGGTCTATTGGTTAAAAAATGA
GCTGATTTAACAAAAATTTAACGCGAATTTTAACAAAATATTAACGTTTACAATTTTATGGTGCACTCTC
AGTACAATCTGCTCTGATGCCGCATAGTTAAGCCAGCCCCGACACCCGCCAACACCCGCTGACGCGCCCT
GACGGGCTTGTCTGCTCCCGGCATCCGCTTACAGACAAGCTGTGACCGTCTCCGGGAGCTGCATGTGTCA
GAGGTTTTCACCGTCATCACCGAAACGCGCGAGACGAAAGGGCCTCGTGATACGCCTATTTTTATAGGTT
AATGTCATGATAATAATGGTTTCTTAGACGTCAGGTGGCACTTTTCGGGGAAATGTGCGCGGAACCCCTA
TTTGTTTATTTTTCTAAATACATTCAAATATGTATCCGCTCATGAGACAATAACCCTGATAAATGCTTCA
ATAATATTGAAAAAGGAAGAGTATGAGTATTCAACATTTCCGTGTCGCCCTTATTCCCTTTTTTGCGGCA
TTTTGCCTTCCTGTTTTTGCTCACCCAGAAACGCTGGTGAAAGTAAAAGATGCTGAAGATCAGTTGGGTG
CACGAGTGGGTTACATCGAACTGGATCTCAACAGCGGTAAGATCCTTGAGAGTTTTCGCCCCGAAGAACG
TTTTCCAATGATGAGCACTTTTAAAGTTCTGCTATGTGGCGCGGTATTATCCCGTATTGACGCCGGGCAA
GAGCAACTCGGTCGCCGCATACACTATTCTCAGAATGACTTGGTTGAGTACTCACCAGTCACAGAAAAGC
ATCTTACGGATGGCATGACAGTAAGAGAATTATGCAGTGCTGCCATAACCATGAGTGATAACACTGCGGC
CAACTTACTTCTGACAACGATCGGAGGACCGAAGGAGCTAACCGCTTTTTTGCACAACATGGGGGATCAT
GTAACTCGCCTTGATCGTTGGGAACCGGAGCTGAATGAAGCCATACCAAACGACGAGCGTGACACCACGA
TGCCTGTAGCAATGGCAACAACGTTGCGCAAACTATTAACTGGCGAACTACTTACTCTAGCTTCCCGGCA
ACAATTAATAGACTGGATGGAGGCGGATAAAGTTGCAGGACCACTTCTGCGCTCGGCCCTTCCGGCTGGC
TGGTTTATTGCTGATAAATCTGGAGCCGGTGAGCGTGGGTCTCGCGGTATCATTGCAGCACTGGGGCCAG
ATGGTAAGCCCTCCCGTATCGTAGTTATCTACACGACGGGGAGTCAGGCAACTATGGATGAACGAAATAG
ACAGATCGCTGAGATAGGTGCCTCACTGATTAAGCATTGGTAACTGTCAGACCAAGTTTACTCATATATA
CTTTAGATTGATTTAAAACTTCATTTTTAATTTAAAAGGATCTAGGTGAAGATCCTTTTTGATAATCTCA
TGACCAAAATCCCTTAACGTGAGTTTTCGTTCCACTGAGCGTCAGACCCCGTAGAAAAGATCAAAGGATC
TTCTTGAGATCCTTTTTTTCTGCGCGTAATCTGCTGCTTGCAAACAAAAAAACCACCGCTACCAGCGGTG
GTTTGTTTGCCGGATCAAGAGCTACCAACTCTTTTTCCGAAGGTAACTGGCTTCAGCAGAGCGCAGATAC
CAAATACTGTTCTTCTAGTGTAGCCGTAGTTAGGCCACCACTTCAAGAACTCTGTAGCACCGCCTACATA
CCTCGCTCTGCTAATCCTGTTACCAGTGGCTGCTGCCAGTGGCGATAAGTCGTGTCTTACCGGGTTGGAC
TCAAGACGATAGTTACCGGATAAGGCGCAGCGGTCGGGCTGAACGGGGGTTCGTGCACACAGCCCAGCTT
GGAGCGAACGACCTACACCGAACTGAGATACCTACAGCGTGAGCTATGAGAAAGCGCCACGCTTCCCGAA
GGGAGAAAGGCGGACAGGTATCCGGTAAGCGGCAGGGTCGGAACAGGAGAGCGCACGAGGGAGCTTCCAG
GGGGAAACGCCTGGTATCTTTATAGTCCTGTCGGGTTTCGCCACCTCTGACTTGAGCGTCGATTTTTGTG
ATGCTCGTCAGGGGGGCGGAGCCTATGGAAAAACGCCAGCAACGCGGCCTTTTTACGGTTCCTGGCCTTT
TGCTGGCCTTTTGCTCACATGT
